>Addgene plasmid #121113 | Fuw CBX8 R20A | addgene full sequence | sequence record 233677 | Addgene NGS Result
TAGGCGTTTTGCGCTGCTTCGCGATGTACGGGCCAGATATACGCGTTGACATTGATTATTGACTAGTTAT
TAATAGTAATCAATTACGGGGTCATTAGTTCATAGCCCATATATGGAGTTCCGCGTTACATAACTTACGG
TAAATGGCCCGCCTGGCTGACCGCCCAACGACCCCCGCCCATTGACGTCAATAATGACGTATGTTCCCAT
AGTAACGCCAATAGGGACTTTCCATTGACGTCAATGGGTGGAGTATTTACGGTAAACTGCCCACTTGGCA
GTACATCAAGTGTATCATATGCCAAGTACGCCCCCTATTGACGTCAATGACGGTAAATGGCCCGCCTGGC
ATTATGCCCAGTACATGACCTTATGGGACTTTCCTACTTGGCAGTACATCTACGTATTAGTCATCGCTAT
TACCATGGTGATGCGGTTTTGGCAGTACATCAATGGGCGTGGATAGCGGTTTGACTCACGGGGATTTCCA
AGTCTCCACCCCATTGACGTCAATGGGAGTTTGTTTTGGCACCAAAATCAACGGGACTTTCCAAAATGTC
GTAACAACTCCGCCCCATTGACGCAAATGGGCGGTAGGCGTGTACGGTGGGAGGTCTATATAAGCAGCGC
GTTTTGCCTGTACTGGGTCTCTCTGGTTAGACCAGATCTGAGCCTGGGAGCTCTCTGGCTAACTAGGGAA
CCCACTGCTTAAGCCTCAATAAAGCTTGCCTTGAGTGCTTCAAGTAGTGTGTGCCCGTCTGTTGTGTGAC
TCTGGTAACTAGAGATCCCTCAGACCCTTTTAGTCAGTGTGGAAAATCTCTAGCAGTGGCGCCCGAACAG
GGACTTGAAAGCGAAAGGGAAACCAGAGGAGCTCTCTCGACGCAGGACTCGGCTTGCTGAAGCGCGCACG
GCAAGAGGCGAGGGGCGGCGACTGGTGAGTACGCCAAAAATTTTGACTAGCGGAGGCTAGAAGGAGAGAG
ATGGGTGCGAGAGCGTCAGTATTAAGCGGGGGAGAATTAGATCGCGATGGGAAAAAATTCGGTTAAGGCC
AGGGGGAAAGAAAAAATATAAATTAAAACATATAGTATGGGCAAGCAGGGAGCTAGAACGATTCGCAGTT
AATCCTGGCCTGTTAGAAACATCAGAAGGCTGTAGACAAATACTGGGACAGCTACAACCATCCCTTCAGA
CAGGATCAGAAGAACTTAGATCATTATATAATACAGTAGCAACCCTCTATTGTGTGCATCAAAGGATAGA
GATAAAAGACACCAAGGAAGCTTTAGACAAGATAGAGGAAGAGCAAAACAAAAGTAAGACCACCGCACAG
CAAGCGGCCGCTGATCTTCAGACCTGGAGGAGGAGATATGAGGGACAATTGGAGAAGTGAATTATATAAA
TATAAAGTAGTAAAAATTGAACCATTAGGAGTAGCACCCACCAAGGCAAAGAGAAGAGTGGTGCAGAGAG
AAAAAAGAGCAGTGGGAATAGGAGCTTTGTTCCTTGGGTTCTTGGGAGCAGCAGGAAGCACTATGGGCGC
AGCGTCAATGACGCTGACGGTACAGGCCAGACAATTATTGTCTGGTATAGTGCAGCAGCAGAACAATTTG
CTGAGGGCTATTGAGGCGCAACAGCATCTGTTGCAACTCACAGTCTGGGGCATCAAGCAGCTCCAGGCAA
GAATCCTGGCTGTGGAAAGATACCTAAAGGATCAACAGCTCCTGGGGATTTGGGGTTGCTCTGGAAAACT
CATTTGCACCACTGCTGTGCCTTGGAATGCTAGTTGGAGTAATAAATCTCTGGAACAGATTTGGAATCAC
ACGACCTGGATGGAGTGGGACAGAGAAATTAACAATTACACAAGCTTAATACACTCCTTAATTGAAGAAT
CGCAAAACCAGCAAGAAAAGAATGAACAAGAATTATTGGAATTAGATAAATGGGCAAGTTTGTGGAATTG
GTTTAACATAACAAATTGGCTGTGGTATATAAAATTATTCATAATGATAGTAGGAGGCTTGGTAGGTTTA
AGAATAGTTTTTGCTGTACTTTCTATAGTGAATAGAGTTAGGCAGGGATATTCACCATTATCGTTTCAGA
CCCACCTCCCAACCCCGAGGGGACCCGACAGGCCCGAAGGAATAGAAGAAGAAGGTGGAGAGAGAGACAG
AGACAGATCCATTCGATTAGTGAACGGATCGGCACTGCGTGCGCCAATTCTGCAGACAAATGGCAGTATT
CATCCACAATTTTAAAAGAAAAGGGGGGATTGGGGGGTACAGTGCAGGGGAAAGAATAGTAGACATAATA
GCAACAGACATACAAACTAAAGAATTACAAAAACAAATTACAAAAATTCAAAATTTTCGGGTTTATTACA
GGGACAGCAGAGATCCAGTTTGGTTAGATCTCGAGTTTACCACTCCCTATCAGTGATAGAGAAAAGTGAA
AGTCGAGTTTACCACTCCCTATCAGTGATAGAGAAAAGTGAAAGTCGAGTTTACCACTCCCTATCAGTGA
TAGAGAAAAGTGAAAGTCGAGTTTACCACTCCCTATCAGTGATAGAGAAAAGTGAAAGTCGAGTTTACCA
CTCCCTATCAGTGATAGAGAAAAGTGAAAGTCGAGTTTACCACTCCCTATCAGTGATAGAGAAAAGTGAA
AGTCGAGTTTACCACTCCCTATCAGTGATAGAGAAAAGTGAAAGTCGAGCTCGGTACCCGGGTCGAGGTA
GGCGTGTACGGTGGGAGGCCTATATAAGCAGAGCTCGTTTAGTGAACCGTCAGATCGCCTGGAGACGCCA
TCCACGCTGTTTTGACCTCCATAGAAGACACCGGGACCGATCCAGCCTCCGCGGCCCCGAATTGCTAGCC
GATGGATCCGTGGCCACCATGGGTAAGCCTATCCCTAACCCTCTCCTCGGTCTCGATTCTACGGGCGGAG
AGCTTTCAGCGGTGGGGGAGCGGGTGTTCGCGGCCGAAGCCCTCCTGAAGCGGGCCATACGGAAAGGACG
CATGGAATACCTCGTGAAATGGAAGGGATGGTCGCAGAAGTACAGCACATGGGAACCGGAGGAAAACATC
CTGGATGCTCGCTTGCTCGCAGCCTTTGAGGAAAGGGAAAGAGAGATGGAGCTCTATGGCCCCAAAAAGC
GTGGACCCAAGCCCAAAACCTTCCTCCTCAAAGCGCAGGCCAAGGCAAAGGCCAAAACTTACGAGTTTCG
AAGTGACTCAGCCAGGGGCATCCGGATCCCCTACCCTGGCCGCTCGCCCCAGGACCTGGCCTCCACTTCC
CGGGCCCGGGAGGGCCTTCGAAACATGGGTTTGTCCCCGCCAGCGAGCAGCACCAGCACCAGCAGCACCT
GCCGCGCAGAGGCCCCTCGGGACCGGGACCGAGACCGGGATAGGGACCGGGAGCGGGATCGAGAAAGGGA
GAGGGAGCGAGAGAGGGAGCGGGAACGTGAGAGGGAACGAGAGCGGGGTACCAGCAGAGTGGATGACAAG
CCCAGCTCACCGGGGGACAGCTCGAAGAAGCGAGGCCCCAAGCCCCGGAAGGAGCTCCCGGACCCCTCAC
AGAGGCCCTTAGGCGAACCCAGCGCCGGCCTCGGAGAGTACCTCAAGGGCAGGAAGCTGGACGACACCCC
TTCCGGGGCAGGAAAGTTTCCAGCCGGCCACAGTGTGATCCAGCTGGCCCGAAGACAGGACTCGGACCTG
GTGCAGTGTGGTGTGACCAGCCCTAGCTCAGCTGAGGCCACGGGCAAACTGGCTGTGGACACCTTCCCGG
CCAGGGTGATAAAGCACAGGGCTGCCTTCCTGGAGGCCAAAGGCCAGGGTGCCCTAGATCCCAATGGCAC
CCGGGTCCGACATGGCTCAGGCCCCCCCAGCTCTGGGGGGGGCCTGTACCGGGACATGGGGGCCCAGGGG
GGAAGGCCCTCCCTCATCGCCAGGATCCCTGTGGCCAGAATCCTGGGGGACCCGGAGGAAGAGTCCTGGA
GCCCCTCCCTGACTAACCTGGAGAAGGTGGTGGTCACGGACGTGACCTCAAACTTTTTGACCGTCACCAT
TAAGGAAAGTAACACGGACCAAGGCTTTTTTAAAGAGAAAAGATAATAAGAATTCCATACCGGTTACCGG
GTAGGGGAGGCGCTTTTCCCAAGGCAGTCTGGAGCATGCGCTTTAGCAGCCCCGCTGGGCACTTGGCGCT
ACACAAGTGGCCTCTGGCCTCGCACACATTCCACATCCACCGGTAGGCGCCAACCGGCTCCGTTCTTTGG
TGGCCCCTTCGCGCCACCTTCTACTCCTCCCCTAGTCAGGAAGTTCCCCCCCGCCCCGCAGCTCGCGTCG
TGCAGGACGTGACAAATGGAAGTAGCACGTCTCACTAGTCTCGTGCAGATGGACAGCACCGCTGAGCAAT
GGAAGCGGGTAGGCCTTTGGGGCAGCGGCCAATAGCAGCTTTGCTCCTTCGCTTTCTGGGCTCAGAGGCT
GGGAAGGGGTGGGTCCGGGGGCGGGCTCAGGGGCGGGCTCAGGGGCGGGGCGGGCGCCCGAAGGTCCTCC
GGAGGCCCGGCATTCTGCACGCTTCAAAAGCGCACGTCTGCCGCGCTGTTCTCCTCTTCCTCATCTCCGG
GCCTTTCGACCTGCAGCCCAAGCTTACCATGACCGAGTACAAGCCCACGGTGCGCCTCGCCACCCGCGAC
GACGTCCCCAGGGCCGTACGCACCCTCGCCGCCGCGTTCGCCGACTACCCCGCCACGCGCCACACCGTCG
ATCCGGACCGCCACATCGAGCGGGTCACCGAGCTGCAAGAACTCTTCCTCACGCGCGTCGGGCTCGACAT
CGGCAAGGTGTGGGTCGCGGACGACGGCGCCGCGGTGGCGGTCTGGACCACGCCGGAGAGCGTCGAAGCG
GGGGCGGTGTTCGCCGAGATCGGCCCGCGCATGGCCGAGTTGAGCGGTTCCCGGCTGGCCGCGCAGCAAC
AGATGGAAGGCCTCCTGGCGCCGCACCGGCCCAAGGAGCCCGCGTGGTTCCTGGCCACCGTCGGCGTCTC
GCCCGACCACCAGGGCAAGGGTCTGGGCAGCGCCGTCGTGCTCCCCGGAGTGGAGGCGGCCGAGCGCGCC
GGGGTGCCCGCCTTCCTGGAGACCTCCGCGCCCCGCAACCTCCCCTTCTACGAGCGGCTCGGCTTCACCG
TCACCGCCGACGTCGAGGTGCCCGAAGGACCGCGCACCTGGTGCATGACCCGCAAGCCCGGTGCCTGAAA
TTCGATATCAAGCTTATCGATAATCAACCTCTGGATTACAAAATTTGTGAAAGATTGACTGGTATTCTTA
ACTATGTTGCTCCTTTTACGCTATGTGGATACGCTGCTTTAATGCCTTTGTATCATGCTATTGCTTCCCG
TATGGCTTTCATTTTCTCCTCCTTGTATAAATCCTGGTTGCTGTCTCTTTATGAGGAGTTGTGGCCCGTT
GTCAGGCAACGTGGCGTGGTGTGCACTGTGTTTGCTGACGCAACCCCCACTGGTTGGGGCATTGCCACCA
CCTGTCAGCTCCTTTCCGGGACTTTCGCTTTCCCCCTCCCTATTGCCACGGCGGAACTCATCGCCGCCTG
CCTTGCCCGCTGCTGGACAGGGGCTCGGCTGTTGGGCACTGACAATTCCGTGGTGTTGTCGGGGAAATCA
TCGTCCTTTCCTTGGCTGCTCGCCTGTGTTGCCACCTGGATTCTGCGCGGGACGTCCTTCTGCTACGTCC
CTTCGGCCCTCAATCCAGCGGACCTTCCTTCCCGCGGCCTGCTGCCGGCTCTGCGGCCTCTTCCGCGTCT
TCGCCTTCGCCCTCAGACGAGTCGGATCTCCCTTTGGGCCGCCTCCCCGCATCGATACCGTCGACCTCGA
GACCTAGAAAAACATGGAGCAATCACAAGTAGCAATACAGCAGCTACCAATGCTGATTGTGCCTGGCTAG
AAGCACAAGAGGAGGAGGAGGTGGGTTTTCCAGTCACACCTCAGGTACCTTTAAGACCAATGACTTACAA
GGCAGCTGTAGATCTTAGCCACTTTTTAAAAGAAAAGGGGGGACTGGAAGGGCTAATTCACTCCCAACGA
AGACAAGATATCCTTGATCTGTGGATCTACCACACACAAGGCTACTTCCCTGATTGGCAGAACTACACAC
CAGGGCCAGGGATCAGATATCCACTGACCTTTGGATGGTGCTACAAGCTAGTACCAGTTGAGCAAGAGAA
GGTAGAAGAAGCCAATGAAGGAGAGAACACCCGCTTGTTACACCCTGTGAGCCTGCATGGGATGGATGAC
CCGGAGAGAGAAGTATTAGAGTGGAGGTTTGACAGCCGCCTAGCATTTCATCACATGGCCCGAGAGCTGC
ATCCGGACTGTACTGGGTCTCTCTGGTTAGACCAGATCTGAGCCTGGGAGCTCTCTGGCTAACTAGGGAA
CCCACTGCTTAAGCCTCAATAAAGCTTGCCTTGAGTGCTTCAAGTAGTGTGTGCCCGTCTGTTGTGTGAC
TCTGGTAACTAGAGATCCCTCAGACCCTTTTAGTCAGTGTGGAAAATCTCTAGCAGGGCCCGTTTAAACC
CGCTGATCAGCCTCGACTGTGCCTTCTAGTTGCCAGCCATCTGTTGTTTGCCCCTCCCCCGTGCCTTCCT
TGACCCTGGAAGGTGCCACTCCCACTGTCCTTTCCTAATAAAATGAGGAAATTGCATCGCATTGTCTGAG
TAGGTGTCATTCTATTCTGGGGGGTGGGGTGGGGCAGGACAGCAAGGGGGAGGATTGGGAAGACAATAGC
AGGCATGCTGGGGATGCGGTGGGCTCTATGGCTTCTGAGGCGGAAAGAACCAGCTGGGGCTCTAGGGGGT
ATCCCC
[124 nt withheld, positions 6867-6990]
C
[91 nt withheld, positions 6992-7082]
A
[49 nt withheld, positions 7084-7132]
CCTTTGACGTTGGAGTCCACGTTCTTT
[37 nt withheld, positions 7160-7196]
ACCCTATCTCGGTCTATTCTTTTGATTTATAAGGGATTTTGCCGATTTCGGCCTATTGGTTAAAAAATGA
GCTGATTTAACAAAAATTTAACGCGAATTAATTCTGTGGAATGTGTGTCAGTTAGGGTGTGGAAAGTCCC
CAGGCTCCCCAGCAGGCAGAAGTATGCAAAGCATGCATCTCAATTAGTCAGCAACCAGGTGTGGAAAGTC
CCCAGGCTCCCCAGCAGGCAGAAGTATGCAAAGCATGCATCTCAATTAGTCAGCAACCATAGTCCCGCCC
CTAACTCCGCCCATCCCGCCCCTAACTCCGCCCAGTTCCGCCCATTCTCCGCCCCATGGCTGACTAATTT
TTTTTATTTATGCAGAGGCCGAGGCCGCCTCTGCCTCTGAGCTATTCCAGAAGTAGTGAGGAGGCTTTTT
TGGAGGCCTAGGCTTTTGCAAAAAGCTCCCGGGAGCTTGTATATCCATTTTCGGATCTGATCAGCACGTG
TTGACAATTAATCATCGGCATAGTATATCGGCATAGTATAATACGACAAGGTGAGGAACTAAACCATGGC
CAAGTTGACCAGTGCCGTTCCGGTGCTCACCGCGCGCGACGTCGCCGGAGCGGTCGAGTTCTGGACCGAC
CGGCTCGGGTTCTCCCGGGACTTCGTGGAGGACGACTTCGCCGGTGTGGTCCGGGACGACGTGACCCTGT
TCATCAGCGCGGTCCAGGACCAGGTGGTGCCGGACAACACCCTGGCCTGGGTGTGGGTGCGCGGCCTGGA
CGAGCTGTACGCCGAGTGGTCGGAGGTCGTGTCCACGAACTTCCGGGACGCCTCCGGGCCGGCCATGACC
GAGATCGGCGAGCAGCCGTGGGGGCGGGAGTTCGCCCTGCGCGACCCGGCCGGCAACTGCGTGCACTTCG
TGGCCGAGGAGCAGGACTGACACGTGCTACGAGATTTCGATTCCACCGCCGCCTTCTATGAAAGGTTGGG
CTTCGGAATCGTTTTCCGGGACGCCGGCTGGATGATCCTCCAGCGCGGGGATCTCATGCTGGAGTTCTTC
GCCCACCCCAACTTGTTTATTGCAGCTTATAATGGTTACAAATAAAGCAATAGCATCACAAATTTCACAA
ATAAAGCATTTTTTTCACTGCATTCTAGTTGTGGTTTGTCCAAACTCATCAATGTATCTTATCATGTCTG
TATACCGTCGACCTCTAGCTAGAGCTTGGCGTAATCATGGTCATAGCTGTTTCCTGTGTGAAATTGTTAT
CCGCTCACAATTCCACACAACATACGAGCCGGAAGCATAAAGTGTAAAGCCTGGGGTGCCTAATGAGTGA
GCTAACTCACATTAATTGCGTTGCGCTCACTGCCCGCTTTCCAGTCGGGAAACCTGTCGTGCCAGCTGCA
TTAATGAATCGGCCAACGCGCGGGGAGAGGCGGTTTGCGTATTGGGCGCTCTTCCGCTTCCTCGCTCACT
GACTCGCTGCGCTCGGTCGTTCGGCTGCGGCGAGCGGTATCAGCTCACTCAAAGGCGGTAATACGGTTAT
CCACAGAATCAGGGGATAACGCAGGAAAGAACATGTGAGCAAAAGGCCAGCAAAAGGCCAGGAACCGTAA
AAAGGCCGCGTTGCTGGCGTTTTTCCATAGGCTCCGCCCCCCTGACGAGCATCACAAAAATCGACGCTCA
AGTCAGAGGTGGCGAAACCCGACAGGACTATAAAGATACCAGGCGTTTCCCCCTGGAAGCTCCCTCGTGC
GCTCTCCTGTTCCGACCCTGCCGCTTACCGGATACCTGTCCGCCTTTCTCCCTTCGGGAAGCGTGGCGCT
TTCTCATAGCTCACGCTGTAGGTATCTCAGTTCGGTGTAGGTCGTTCGCTCCAAGCTGGGCTGTGTGCAC
GAACCCCCCGTTCAGCCCGACCGCTGCGCCTTATCCGGTAACTATCGTCTTGAGTCCAACCCGGTAAGAC
ACGACTTATCGCCACTGGCAGCAGCCACTGGTAACAGGATTAGCAGAGCGAGGTATGTAGGCGGTGCTAC
AGAGTTCTTGAAGTGGTGGCCTAACTACGGCTACACTAGAAGAACAGTATTTGGTATCTGCGCTCTGCTG
AAGCCAGTTACCTTCGGAAAAAGAGTTGGTAGCTCTTGATCCGGCAAACAAACCACCGCTGGTAGCGGTG
GTTTTTTTGTTTGCAAGCAGCAGATTACGCGCAGAAAAAAAGGATCTCAAGAAGATCCTTTGATCTTTTC
TACGGGGTCTGACGCTCAGTGGAACGAAAACTCACGTTAAGGGATTTTGGTCATGAGATTATCAAAAAGG
ATCTTCACCTAGATCCTTTTAAATTAAAAATGAAGTTTTAAATCAATCTAAAGTATATATGAGTAAACTT
GGTCTGACAGTTACCAATGCTTAATCAGTGAGGCACCTATCTCAGCGATCTGTCTATTTCGTTCATCCAT
AGTTGCCTGACTCCCCGTCGTGTAGATAACTACGATACGGGAGGGCTTACCATCTGGCCCCAGTGCTGCA
ATGATACCGCGAGACCCACGCTCACCGGCTCCAGATTTATCAGCAATAAACCAGCCAGCCGGAAGGGCCG
AGCGCAGAAGTGGTCCTGCAACTTTATCCGCCTCCATCCAGTCTATTAATTGTTGCCGGGAAGCTAGAGT
AAGTAGTTCGCCAGTTAATAGTTTGCGCAACGTTGTTGCCATTGCTACAGGCATCGTGGTGTCACGCTCG
TCGTTTGGTATGGCTTCATTCAGCTCCGGTTCCCAACGATCAAGGCGAGTTACATGATCCCCCATGTTGT
GCAAAAAAGCGGTTAGCTCCTTCGGTCCTCCGATCGTTGTCAGAAGTAAGTTGGCCGCAGTGTTATCACT
CATGGTTATGGCAGCACTGCATAATTCTCTTACTGTCATGCCATCCGTAAGATGCTTTTCTGTGACTGGT
GAGTACTCAACCAAGTCATTCTGAGAATAGTGTATGCGGCGACCGAGTTGCTCTTGCCCGGCGTCAATAC
GGGATAATACCGCGCCACATAGCAGAACTTTAAAAGTGCTCATCATTGGAAAACGTTCTTCGGGGCGAAA
ACTCTCAAGGATCTTACCGCTGTTGAGATCCAGTTCGATGTAACCCACTCGTGCACCCAACTGATCTTCA
GCATCTTTTACTTTCACCAGCGTTTCTGGGTGAGCAAAAACAGGAAGGCAAAATGCCGCAAAAAAGGGAA
TAAGGGCGACACGGAAATGTTGAATACTCATACTCTTCCTTTTTCAATATTATTGAAGCATTTATCAGGG
TTATTGTCTCATGAGCGGATACATATTTGAATGTATTTAGAAAAATAAACAAATAGGGGTTCCGCGCACA
TTTCCCCGAAAAGTGCCACCTGACGTCGACGGATCGGGAGATCTCCCGATCCCCTATGGTGCACTCTCAG
TACAATCTGCTCTGATGCCGCATAGTTAAGCCAGTATCTGCTCCCTGCTTGTGTGTTGGAGGTCGCTGAG
TAGTGCGCGAGCAAAATTTAAGCTACAACAAGGCAAGGCTTGACCGACAATTGCATGAAGAATCTGCTTA
GGGT
Features (pLannotate 1.2.2; 35 found; start..end, strand, type, name):
     48..427     +  enhancer       CMV enhancer: human cytomegalovirus immediate early enhancer
    428..627     +  promoter       CMV promoter: human cytomegalovirus (CMV) immediate early promoter
    645..825     +  LTR            5' LTR (truncated): truncated 5' long terminal repeat (LTR) from HIV-1
    872..997     +  misc_feature   HIV-1 Ψ: packaging signal of human immunodeficiency virus type 1
    981..1344    +  CDS            HIV-1 gag (fragment): gag protein from human immunodeficiency virus 1; gag
   1490..1723    +  misc_feature   RRE: The Rev response element (RRE) of HIV-1 allows for Rev-dependent mRNA export from the nucleus to the cytoplasm.
   2100..2200    +  CDS            Rev (fragment): human immunodeficiency virus 1 (HIV-1) Rev protein; rev; enhances nuclear export of unspliced and incompletely spliced viral mRNAs
   2250..2367    +  misc_feature   cPPT/CTS: central polypurine tract and central termination sequence of HIV-1
   2424..2694    +  protein_bind   tetracycline response element: contains seven copies of the tetracycline operator tetO tetracycline repressor TetR
   2705..2722    +  misc_feature   MCS (fragment): pUC18/19 multiple cloning site
   2727..2765    +  promoter       minimal CMV promoter: human cytomegalovirus (CMV) immediate early promoter
   2892..2933    +  CDS            V5 tag: epitope tag from simian virus 5
   2940..4103    +  CDS            CBX8: CBX8_HUMAN - Also known as PC3, RC1. Experimental evidence at protein level: Swiss-Prot protein existence level 1. Component of a Polycomb group (PcG) multiprotein PRC1-like complex, a complex class required to maintain the transcriptionally repressive state of many genes, including Hox genes, throughout development. PcG PRC1 complex acts via chromatin remodeling and modification of histones; it mediates monoubiquitination of histone H2A 'Lys-119', rendering chromatin heritably changed in its expressibility. From Homo sapiens (Human).
   4129..4628    +  promoter       PGK promoter: mouse phosphoglycerate kinase 1 promoter
   4649..5248    +  CDS            PuroR: puromycin N-acetyltransferase; pac from Streptomyces alboniger; confers resistance to puromycin
   5249..5272    +  misc_feature   MCS (fragment): pBluescript multiple cloning site
   5272..5860    +  misc_feature   WPRE: woodchuck hepatitis virus posttranscriptional regulatory element
   5797..6378    +  CDS            nef (fragment): NEF_HV1H2 - Experimental evidence at protein level: Swiss-Prot protein existence level 1. Extracellular Nef protein targets CD4(+) T-lymphocytes for apoptosis by interacting with CXCR4 surface receptors. From Human immunodeficiency virus type 1 group M subtype B (isolate HXB2) (HIV-1).
   6385..6565    +  LTR            5' LTR (truncated): truncated 5' long terminal repeat (LTR) from HIV-1
   6597..6821    +  polyA_signal   bGH poly(A) signal: bovine growth hormone polyadenylation signal
   6825..6846    +  promoter       SV40 promoter (fragment): SV40 enhancer and early promoter
   6867..7295    +  rep_origin     f1 ori (sequence partly withheld): f1 bacteriophage origin of replication; arrow indicates direction of (+) strand synthesis
   7309..7638    +  promoter       SV40 promoter: SV40 enhancer and early promoter
   7686..7733    +  promoter       EM7 promoter: synthetic bacterial promoter&nbsp
   7752..8126    +  CDS            BleoR: antibiotic-binding protein; Sh ble from Streptoalloteichus hindustanus; confers resistance to bleomycin, phleomycin, and Zeocin™
   8136..8261    +  CDS            ble (fragment): BLE_KLEPN - Experimental evidence at protein level: Swiss-Prot protein existence level 1. Binding protein with a strong affinity to the bleomycin family of antibiotics. Binds to CL990; an antimitotic-antibiotic compound. From Klebsiella pneumoniae.
   8256..8377    +  polyA_signal   SV40 poly(A) signal: SV40 polyadenylation signal
   8448..8470    -  protein_bind   lac operator (fragment): The lac repressor binds to the lac operator to inhibit transcription in E. coli. This inhibition can be relieved by adding lactose or isopropyl-β-D-thiogalactopyranoside (IPTG). lac repressor encoded by lacI
   8474..8504    -  promoter       lac promoter: promoter for the E. coli lac operon
   8519..8540    -  protein_bind   CAP binding site: CAP binding activates transcription in the presence of cAMP. E. coli catabolite activator protein
   8553..8645    -  CDS            lacI (fragment): lac repressor; lacI; The lac repressor binds to the lac operator to inhibit transcription in E. coli. This inhibition can be relieved by adding lactose or isopropyl-β-D-thiogalactopyranoside (IPTG).
   8828..9416    -  rep_origin     ori: high-copy-number ColE1/pMB1/pBR322/pUC origin of replication
   9587..10447   -  CDS            AmpR: β-lactamase; bla; confers resistance to ampicillin, carbenicillin, and related antibiotics
  10448..10552   -  promoter       AmpR promoter: bla
  10611..10663   -  misc_feature   bom (fragment): basis of mobility region from pBR322
