[The description below was written by a language model from this plasmid's Addgene catalogue record and pLannotate feature annotations shown in this document.]
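Description:
Fuw CBX8 R20A is a lentiviral transfer plasmid on the Fuw backbone for tetracycline-regulated ("conditional") expression of a point-mutant human CBX8 in mammalian cells. In bacteria it is maintained through a high-copy ColE1/pUC-type origin and selected with ampicillin via the β-lactamase gene; an f1 origin is also present. The backbone outside the viral region additionally carries an SV40/EM7-driven bleomycin/Zeocin resistance cassette with an SV40 polyadenylation signal, although the catalogue lists puromycin as the mammalian selectable marker.

The viral genome is transcribed from a CMV enhancer/promoter fused to a truncated HIV-1 5′ LTR, followed by the Ψ packaging signal with a gag fragment, the Rev response element and the cPPT/CTS. These elements support packaging, nuclear export of the genomic RNA and efficient transduction when helper functions are supplied in trans. The payload is driven by a tetracycline response element with seven tetO copies joined to a minimal CMV promoter, so expression depends on a tetracycline-controlled transactivator. No such transactivator is annotated on this plasmid, so it would presumably have to be provided separately. Downstream sits an N-terminal V5 epitope tag fused to CBX8, a chromodomain-containing component of Polycomb PRC1-like complexes, carrying the R20A substitution. A mouse PGK promoter then drives puromycin N-acetyltransferase for selection of transduced cells, followed by a WPRE to enhance transcript expression, the truncated 3′ LTR and a bGH polyadenylation signal.

The associated study concerns engagement of DNA and H3K27me3 by the CBX8 chromodomain. This suggests use of the V5-tagged mutant for inducible expression to test how the residue affects chromatin association, though the record does not state the mutation's specific effect.
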