Addgene plasmid #121113: Fuw CBX8 R20A
Purpose: conditional expression
Depositing lab: Emily Dykhuizen. Depositing organization: Purdue University. Publication: Engagement of DNA and H3K27me3 by the CBX8 chromodomain drives chromatin association. Connelly KE, Weaver TM, Alpsoy A, Gu BX, Musselman CA, Dykhuizen EC. Nucleic Acids Res. 2018 Dec 29. pii: 5266947. doi: 10.1093/nar/gky1290. PubMed 30597065.
Backbone
  Vector backbone: Fuw
  Vector type: Lentiviral
  Selectable markers: Puromycin
Growth in bacteria
  Bacterial resistance: Ampicillin, 100 μg/mL
  Growth temperature: 37°C
  Growth strain: NEB Stable
  Copy number: High Copy
Gene/Insert
  Gene/Insert name: CBX8 (R20A)
  Species: H. sapiens (human)
  Mutation: R20A
  Entrez Gene: CBX8 (a.k.a. PC3, RC1)
  Tag / fusion protein: V5 (N terminal on insert)
  Cloning method: Restriction Enzyme; 5′ cloning site Unknown (unknown if destroyed); 3′ cloning site Unknown (unknown if destroyed)
Terms and licenses: Academic/Nonprofit Terms; Industry Terms: Not Available to Industry
How to cite: Fuw CBX8 R20A was a gift from Emily Dykhuizen (Addgene plasmid # 121113 ; http://n2t.net/addgene:121113 ; RRID:Addgene_121113)
